>Addgene plasmid #162376 | pGP-AAV-syn-jGCaMP8f-WPRE | addgene full sequence | sequence record 457330 | Addgene NGS Result
CGGTGCGGGCCTCTTCGCTATTACGCCAGCTGCGCGCTCGCTCGCTCACTGAGGCCGCCCGGGCAAAGCC
CGGGCGTCGGGCGACCTTTGGTCGCCCGGCCTCAGTGAGCGAGCGAGCGCGCAGAGAGGGAGTGGCCAAC
TCCATCACTAGGGGTTCCTTGTAGTTAATGATTAACCCGCCATGCTACTTATCTACGTAGCCATGCTCTA
GGAAGATCTCTGCAGAGGGCCCTGCGTATGAGTGCAAGTGGGTTTTAGGACCAGGATGAGGCGGGGTGGG
GGTGCCTACCTGACGACCGACCCCGACCCACTGGACAAGCACCCAACCCCCATTCCCCAAATTGCGCATC
CCCTATCAGAGAGGGGGAGGGGAAACAGGATGCGGCGAGGCGCGTGCGCACTGCCAGCTTCAGCACCGCG
GACAGTGCCTTCGCCCCCGCCTGGCGGCGCGCGCCACCGCCGCCTCAGCACTGAAGGCGCGCTGACGTCA
CTCGCCGGTCCCCCGCAAACTCCCCTTCCCGGCCACCTTGGTCGCGTCCGCGCCGCCGCCGGCCCAGCCG
GACCGCACCACGCGAGGCGCGAGATAGGGGGGCACGGGCGCGACCATCTGCGCTGCGGCGCCGGCGACTC
AGCGCTGCCTCAGTCTGCGGTGGGCAGCGGAGGAGTCGTGTCGTGCCTGAGAGCGCAGTCGAATTCAAGC
TGCTAGCAAGGATCCACCCGCCACCATGCATCATCACCATCATCACACGCGTCGCAAGAAGACCTTCAAG
GAGGTGGCCACCGCCGTGAAGATCATCGCCCGCCTGATGGGCCTGAAGATCAACGTCTATATCAAGGCCG
ACAAGCAGAAGAACGGCATCAAGGCGAACTTCCACATCCGCCACAACATCGAGGACGGCGGCGTGCAGCT
CGCCTACCACTACCAGCAGAACACCCCCATCGGCGACGGCCCCGTGCTGCTGCCCGACAACCACTACCTG
AGCGTGGAGTCCAAACTTTCGAAAGACCCCAACGAGAAGCGCGATCACATGGTCCTGCTGGAGTTCGTGA
CCGCCGCCGGGATCACTCTCGGCATGGACGAGCTGTACAAGGGCGGTACCGGAGGGAGCATGGTGAGCAA
GGGCGAGGAGCTGTTCACCGGGGTGGTGCCCATCCTGGTCGAGCTGGACGGCGACGTAAACGGCCACAAG
TTCAGCGTGTCCGGCGAGGGTGAGGGCGATGCCACCTACGGCAAGCTGACCCTGAAGTTCATCTGCACCA
CCGGCAAGCTGCCCGTGCCCTGGCCCACCCTCGTGACCACCCTGACCTACGGCGTGCAGTGCTTCAGCCG
CTACCCCGACCACATGAAGCAGCACGACTTCTTCAAGTCCGCCATGCCCGAAGGCTACATCCAGGAGCGC
ACCATCTTCTTCAAGGACGACGGCAACTACAAGACCCGCGCCGAGGTGAAGTTCGAGGGCGACACCCTGG
TGAACCGCATCGAGCTGAAGGGCATCGACTTCAAGGAGGACGGCAACATCCTGGGGCACAAGCTGGAGTA
CAACCTGCCGGACCAACTGACTGAAGAGCAGATCGCAGAATTTAAAGAGGCTTTCTCCCTATTTGACAAG
GACGGGGATGGGACAATAACAACCAAGGAGCTGGGGACGGTGATGCGGTCTCTCGGACTGAACCCCACAG
AAGCAGAGCTGCAGGACATGATCAATGAAGTAGATGCCGACGGTGACGGCACAATCGACTTCCCTGAGTT
CCTGACAATGATGGCAAGAAAAATGAAATACAGGGACACGGAAGAAGAAATTAGAGAAGCGTTCGGTGTG
TTTGATAAGGATGGCAATGGCTACATCAGTGCAGCAGAGCTTCGCCACGTGATGACAAACCTTGGAGAGA
AGTTAACAGATGAAGAGGTTGATGAAATGATCAGGGAAGCAGACATCGATGGGGATGGTCAGGTAAACTA
CGAAGAGTTTGTACAAATGATGACAGCGAAGTAAAAGCTTATCGATAATCAACCTCTGGATTACAAAATT
TGTGAAAGATTGACTGGTATTCTTAACTATGTTGCTCCTTTTACGCTATGTGGATACGCTGCTTTAATGC
CTTTGTATCATGCTATTGCTTCCCGTATGGCTTTCATTTTCTCCTCCTTGTATAAATCCTGGTTGCTGTC
TCTTTATGAGGAGTTGTGGCCCGTTGTCAGGCAACGTGGCGTGGTGTGCACTGTGTTTGCTGACGCAACC
CCCACTGGTTGGGGCATTGCCACCACCTGTCAGCTCCTTTCCGGGACTTTCGCTTTCCCCCTCCCTATTG
CCACGGCGGAACTCATCGCCGCCTGCCTTGCCCGCTGCTGGACAGGGGCTCGGCTGTTGGGCACTGACAA
TTCCGTGGTGTTGTCGGGGAAATCATCGTCCTTTCCTTGGCTGCTCGCCTGTGTTGCCACCTGGATTCTG
CGCGGGACGTCCTTCTGCTACGTCCCTTCGGCCCTCAATCCAGCGGACCTTCCTTCCCGCGGCCTGCTGC
CGGCTCTGCGGCCTCTTCCGCGTCTTCGCCTTCGCCCTCAGACGAGTCGGATCTCCCTTTGGGCCGCCTC
CCCGCATCGATACCGTCGACCTCGACCCGGGCGGCCGCTTCGAGCAGACATGATAAGATACATTGATGAG
TTTGGACAAACCACAACTAGAATGCAGTGAAAAAAATGCTTTATTTGTGAAATTTGTGATGCTATTGCTT
TATTTGTAACCATTATAAGCTGCAATAAACAAGTTAACAACAACAATTGCATTCATTTTATGTTTCAGGT
TCAGGGGGAGATGTGGGAGGTTTTTTAAAGCAAGTAAAACCTCTACAAATGTGGTAAAATCGATAAGGAT
CTTCCTAGAGCATGGCTACGTAGATAAGTAGCATGGCGGGTTAATCATTAACTACAAGGAACCCCTAGTG
ATGGAGTTGGCCACTCCCTCTCTGCGCGCTCGCTCGCTCACTGAGGCCGGGCGACCAAAGGTCGCCCGAC
GCCCGGGCTTTGCCCGGGCGGCCTCAGTGAGCGAGCGAGCGCGCAGCTGCATTAATGAATCGGCCAACGC
GCGGGGAGAGGCGGTTTGCGTATTGGGCGCTCTTCCGCTTCCTCGCTCACTGACTCGCTGCGCTCGGTCG
TTCGGCTGCGGCGAGCGGTATCAGCTCACTCAAAGGCGGTAATACGGTTATCCACAGAATCAGGGGATAA
CGCAGGAAAGAACATGTGAGCAAAAGGCCAGCAAAAGGCCAGGAACCGTAAAAAGGCCGCGTTGCTGGCG
TTTTTCCATAGGCTCCGCCCCCCTGACGAGCATCACAAAAATCGACGCTCAAGTCAGAGGTGGCGAAACC
CGACAGGACTATAAAGATACCAGGCGTTTCCCCCTGGAAGCTCCCTCGTGCGCTCTCCTGTTCCGACCCT
GCCGCTTACCGGATACCTGTCCGCCTTTCTCCCTTCGGGAAGCGTGGCGCTTTCTCATAGCTCACGCTGT
AGGTATCTCAGTTCGGTGTAGGTCGTTCGCTCCAAGCTGGGCTGTGTGCACGAACCCCCCGTTCAGCCCG
ACCGCTGCGCCTTATCCGGTAACTATCGTCTTGAGTCCAACCCGGTAAGACACGACTTATCGCCACTGGC
AGCAGCCACTGGTAACAGGATTAGCAGAGCGAGGTATGTAGGCGGTGCTACAGAGTTCTTGAAGTGGTGG
CCTAACTACGGCTACACTAGAAGAACAGTATTTGGTATCTGCGCTCTGCTGAAGCCAGTTACCTTCGGAA
AAAGAGTTGGTAGCTCTTGATCCGGCAAACAAACCACCGCTGGTAGCGGTGGTTTTTTTGTTTGCAAGCA
GCAGATTACGCGCAGAAAAAAAGGATCTCAAGAAGATCCTTTGATCTTTTCTACGGGGTCTGACGCTCAG
TGGAACGAAAACTCACGTTAAGGGATTTTGGTCATGAGATTATCAAAAAGGATCTTCACCTAGATCCTTT
TAAATTAAAAATGAAGTTTTAAATCAATCTAAAGTATATATGAGTAAACTTGGTCTGACAGTTACCAATG
CTTAATCAGTGAGGCACCTATCTCAGCGATCTGTCTATTTCGTTCATCCATAGTTGCCTGACTCCCCGTC
GTGTAGATAACTACGATACGGGAGGGCTTACCATCTGGCCCCAGTGCTGCAATGATACCGCGAGACCCAC
GCTCACCGGCTCCAGATTTATCAGCAATAAACCAGCCAGCCGGAAGGGCCGAGCGCAGAAGTGGTCCTGC
AACTTTATCCGCCTCCATCCAGTCTATTAATTGTTGCCGGGAAGCTAGAGTAAGTAGTTCGCCAGTTAAT
AGTTTGCGCAACGTTGTTGCCATTGCTACAGGCATCGTGGTGTCACGCTCGTCGTTTGGTATGGCTTCAT
TCAGCTCCGGTTCCCAACGATCAAGGCGAGTTACATGATCCCCCATGTTGTGCAAAAAAGCGGTTAGCTC
CTTCGGTCCTCCGATCGTTGTCAGAAGTAAGTTGGCCGCAGTGTTATCACTCATGGTTATGGCAGCACTG
CATAATTCTCTTACTGTCATGCCATCCGTAAGATGCTTTTCTGTGACTGGTGAGTACTCAACCAAGTCAT
TCTGAGAATAGTGTATGCGGCGACCGAGTTGCTCTTGCCCGGCGTCAATACGGGATAATACCGCGCCACA
TAGCAGAACTTTAAAAGTGCTCATCATTGGAAAACGTTCTTCGGGGCGAAAACTCTCAAGGATCTTACCG
CTGTTGAGATCCAGTTCGATGTAACCCACTCGTGCACCCAACTGATCTTCAGCATCTTTTACTTTCACCA
GCGTTTCTGGGTGAGCAAAAACAGGAAGGCAAAATGCCGCAAAAAAGGGAATAAGGGCGACACGGAAATG
TTGAATACTCATACTCTTCCTTTTTCAATATTATTGAAGCATTTATCAGGGTTATTGTCTCATGAGCGGA
TACATATTTGAATGTATTTAGAAAAATAAACAAATAGGGGTTCCGCGCACATTTCCCCGAAAAGTGCCAC
CTAAATTGTAAGCGTTAATATTTTGTTAAAATTCGCGTTAAATTTTTGTTAAATCAGCTCATTTTTTAAC
CAATAGGCCGAAATCGGCAAAATCCCTTATAAATCAAAAGAATAGACCGAGATAGGGT
[37 nt withheld, positions 5169-5205]
AAAGAACGTGGACTCCAACGTCAAAGG
[49 nt withheld, positions 5233-5281]
T
[91 nt withheld, positions 5283-5373]
G
[124 nt withheld, positions 5375-5498]
CCCATTCGCCATTCAGGCTGCGCAACTGTTGGGAAGGGCGAT
Features (pLannotate 1.2.2; 14 found; start..end, strand, type, name):
     27..159     -  repeat_region  AAV2 ITR (fragment): inverted terminal repeat of adeno-associated virus serotype 2 inverted
    241..688     +  promoter       hSyn promoter: human synapsin I promoter; confers neuron-specific expression (Kügler et al., 2003)
    822..1992    +  CDS            GCaMP6s (fragment): improved fluorescent protein-based calcium sensor (Chen et al., 2013)
   2007..2595    +  misc_feature   WPRE: woodchuck hepatitis virus posttranscriptional regulatory element
   2596..2615    +  misc_feature   MCS (fragment): pBluescript multiple cloning site
   2644..2765    -  polyA_signal   SV40 poly(A) signal: SV40 polyadenylation signal
   2788..2856    -  CDS            large T antigen (fragment): large T antigen from SV40 (simian virus 40)
   2927..3060    +  repeat_region  AAV2 ITR: inverted terminal repeat of adeno-associated virus serotype 2 inverted
   3054..3110    -  CDS            lacI (fragment): lac repressor; lacI; The lac repressor binds to the lac operator to inhibit transcription in E. coli. This inhibition can be relieved by adding lactose or isopropyl-β-D-thiogalactopyranoside (IPTG).
   3293..3881    -  rep_origin     ori: high-copy-number ColE1/pMB1/pBR322/pUC origin of replication
   4052..4912    -  CDS            AmpR: β-lactamase; bla; confers resistance to ampicillin, carbenicillin, and related antibiotics
   4913..5017    -  promoter       AmpR promoter: bla
   5070..5498    -  rep_origin     f1 ori (sequence partly withheld): f1 bacteriophage origin of replication; arrow indicates direction of (+) strand synthesis
   5503..32      -  CDS            lacZα (fragment) (across the origin): LacZα fragment of β-galactosidase; lacZ fragment
