[The description below was written by a language model from this plasmid's Addgene catalogue record and pLannotate feature annotations shown in this document.]
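Description:
pGP-AAV-syn-jGCaMP8f-WPRE is an AAV transfer plasmid (AAV-Syn backbone, about 5.5 kb) for neuron-targeted expression of jGCaMP8f, a fast genetically encoded calcium indicator. It is maintained in E. coli through a ColE1/pUC-type origin and selected with ampicillin via the β-lactamase gene and its own promoter; an f1 phage origin is also present. The catalogue lists it as low copy even though the annotated origin is of the high-copy class. A recombination-tolerant host strain is recorded for growth, which is consistent with the need to preserve the repeat-rich ITRs. Short lacZα, lacI and SV40 large T antigen fragments in the table appear to be backbone remnants rather than functional parts.

The expression cassette lies between two AAV2 inverted terminal repeats, which allow the intervening DNA to be replicated and packaged into AAV particles when helper functions are supplied in trans. Within it, the human synapsin I promoter restricts transcription to neurons and drives the 1269 bp jGCaMP8f coding sequence, which carries an N-terminal 6xHis tag and a recorded Q315L mutation. The automated annotation labels this ORF as a GCaMP6s fragment, reflecting sequence similarity within the GCaMP family rather than a different insert. The sensor is a chimera of components from jellyfish, rat and chicken, and its fluorescence rises on calcium binding. A WPRE downstream enhances transcript stability and expression, and an SV40 polyadenylation signal ends the message. The construct is intended for AAV-mediated delivery to neurons for imaging activity-related calcium transients with fast kinetics, and the record notes viral preparations in AAV1, AAV9 and retrograde serotypes.
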