Addgene plasmid #162376: pGP-AAV-syn-jGCaMP8f-WPRE
Purpose: AAV-mediated expression of ultrafast protein calcium sensor under the Syn promoter
Depositing lab: GENIE Project. Depositing organization: HHMI, Janelia Research Campus. Publication: jGCaMP8 Fast Genetically Encoded Calcium Indicators. Zhang Y, Rózsa M, Bushey D, Zheng J, Reep D, Broussard GJ, Tsang A, Tsegaye G, Patel R, Narayan S, Li JX, Zhang R, Ahrens MB, Turner GC, Wang SS-H, Svoboda K, Korff W, Schreiter ER, Hasseman JP, Kolb I, Looger LL. Janelia Research Campus, Online Resource (2020) doi:10.25378/janelia.13148243.
Backbone
  Vector backbone: AAV-Syn
  Vector type: Mammalian Expression, AAV
Growth in bacteria
  Bacterial resistance: Ampicillin, 100 μg/mL
  Growth temperature: 30°C
  Growth strain: NEB Stable
  Copy number: Low Copy
Gene/Insert
  Gene/Insert name: jGCaMP8f (alt name: variant 456)
  Species: R. norvegicus (rat), G. gallus (chicken); A. victoria (jellyfish)
  Insert size (bp): 1269
  Mutation: Q315L
  Promoter: Synapsin
  Tag / fusion protein: 6xHis (N terminal on insert)
  Cloning method: Gibson Cloning
Terms and licenses: Academic/Nonprofit Terms; Industry Terms: Not Available to Industry
Depositor comments: For additional description and application data, see Zhang & Rózsa et al. (2023). Fast and sensitive GCaMP calcium indicators for imaging neural populations. Nature, 615(7954), 884–891. https://doi.org/10.1038/s41586-023-05828-9.
How to cite: pGP-AAV-syn-jGCaMP8f-WPRE was a gift from GENIE Project (Addgene plasmid # 162376 ; http://n2t.net/addgene:162376 ; RRID:Addgene_162376) For viral preps, please replace (Addgene plasmid # 162376) in the above sentence with: (Addgene viral prep # 162376-AAV1), (Addgene viral prep # 162376-AAV9), or (Addgene viral prep # 162376-AAVrg)
