>Addgene plasmid #162376 | pGP-AAV-syn-jGCaMP8f-WPRE | analyzer sequence | sequence record 314701
ATGCATCATCACCATCATCACACGCGTCGCAAGAAGACCTTCAAGGAGGTGGCCACCGCCGTGAAGATCA
TCGCCCGCCTGATGGGCCTGAAGATCAACGTCTATATCAAGGCCGACAAGCAGAAGAACGGCATCAAGGC
GAACTTCCACATCCGCCACAACATCGAGGACGGCGGCGTGCAGCTCGCCTACCACTACCAGCAGAACACC
CCCATCGGCGACGGCCCCGTGCTGCTGCCCGACAACCACTACCTGAGCGTGGAGTCCAAACTTTCGAAAG
ACCCCAACGAGAAGCGCGATCACATGGTCCTGCTGGAGTTCGTGACCGCCGCCGGGATCACTCTCGGCAT
GGACGAGCTGTACAAGGGCGGTACCGGAGGGAGCATGGTGAGCAAGGGCGAGGAGCTGTTCACCGGGGTG
GTGCCCATCCTGGTCGAGCTGGACGGCGACGTAAACGGCCACAAGTTCAGCGTGTCCGGCGAGGGTGAGG
GCGATGCCACCTACGGCAAGCTGACCCTGAAGTTCATCTGCACCACCGGCAAGCTGCCCGTGCCCTGGCC
CACCCTCGTGACCACCCTGACCTACGGCGTGCAGTGCTTCAGCCGCTACCCCGACCACATGAAGCAGCAC
GACTTCTTCAAGTCCGCCATGCCCGAAGGCTACATCCAGGAGCGCACCATCTTCTTCAAGGACGACGGCA
ACTACAAGACCCGCGCCGAGGTGAAGTTCGAGGGCGACACCCTGGTGAACCGCATCGAGCTGAAGGGCAT
CGACTTCAAGGAGGACGGCAACATCCTGGGGCACAAGCTGGAGTACAACCTGCCGGACCAACTGACTGAA
GAGCAGATCGCAGAATTTAAAGAGGCTTTCTCCCTATTTGACAAGGACGGGGATGGGACAATAACAACCA
AGGAGCTGGGGACGGTGATGCGGTCTCTCGGACTGAACCCCACAGAAGCAGAGCTGCAGGACATGATCAA
TGAAGTAGATGCCGACGGTGACGGCACAATCGACTTCCCTGAGTTCCTGACAATGATGGCAAGAAAAATG
AAATACAGGGACACGGAAGAAGAAATTAGAGAAGCGTTCGGTGTGTTTGATAAGGATGGCAATGGCTACA
TCAGTGCAGCAGAGCTTCGCCACGTGATGACAAACCTTGGAGAGAAGTTAACAGATGAAGAGGTTGATGA
AATGATCAGGGAAGCAGACATCGATGGGGATGGTCAGGTAAACTACGAAGAGTTTGTACAAATGATGACA
GCGAAGTAA
